>Addgene plasmid #203294 | A*03:02:01 | addgene full sequence | sequence record 399862 | Addgene NGS Result
GACGGATCGGGAGATCTCCCGATCCCCTATGGTGCACTCTCAGTACAATCTGCTCTGATGCCGCATAGTT
AAGCCAGTATCTGCTCCCTGCTTGTGTGTTGGAGGTCGCTGAGTAGTGCGCGAGCAAAATTTAAGCTACA
ACAAGGCAAGGCTTGACCGACAATTGCATGAAGAATCTGCTTAGGGTTAGGCGTTTTGCGCTGCTTCGCG
ATGTACGGGCCAGATATACGCGTTGACATTGATTATTGACTAGTTATTAATAGTAATCAATTACGGGGTC
ATTAGTTCATAGCCCATATATGGAGTTCCGCGTTACATAACTTACGGTAAATGGCCCGCCTGGCTGACCG
CCCAACGACCCCCGCCCATTGACGTCAATAATGACGTATGTTCCCATAGTAACGCCAATAGGGACTTTCC
ATTGACGTCAATGGGTGGAGTATTTACGGTAAACTGCCCACTTGGCAGTACATCAAGTGTATCATATGCC
AAGTACGCCCCCTATTGACGTCAATGACGGTAAATGGCCCGCCTGGCATTATGCCCAGTACATGACCTTA
TGGGACTTTCCTACTTGGCAGTACATCTACGTATTAGTCATCGCTATTACCATGGTGATGCGGTTTTGGC
AGTACATCAATGGGCGTGGATAGCGGTTTGACTCACGGGGATTTCCAAGTCTCCACCCCATTGACGTCAA
TGGGAGTTTGTTTTGGCACCAAAATCAACGGGACTTTCCAAAATGTCGTAACAACTCCGCCCCATTGACG
CAAATGGGCGGTAGGCGTGTACGGTGGGAGGTCTATATAAGCAGAGCTCTCTGGCTAACTAGAGAACCCA
CTGCTTACTGGCTTATCGAAATTAATACGACTCACTATAGGGAGACCCAAGCTGGCTAGCGTTTAAACTT
AAGCTTGGTACCGAGCTCGGATCCGCCACCATGGCCGTCATGGCGCCCCGAACCCTCCTCCTGCTACTCT
CGGGGGCCCTGGCCCTGACCCAGACCTGGGCG
[822 nt withheld, positions 1013-1834]
GAGCTGTCTTCCCAGCCCACCATCCCCATCGTGGGCATCATTGCTGGCCTGGTTCTCCTTGGAGCTGTGA
TCACTGGAGCTGTGGTCGCTGCCGTGATGTGGAGGAGGAAGAGCTCAGATAGAAAAGGAGGGAGTTACAC
TCAGGCTGCAAGCAGTGACAGTGCCCAGGGCTCTGATGTGTCCCTCACAGCTTGTAAAGTGTGAGAATTC
TGCAGATATCCAGCACAGTGGCGGCCGCTCGAGTCTAGAGGGCCCGTTTAAACCCGCTGATCAGCCTCGA
CTGTGCCTTCTAGTTGCCAGCCATCTGTTGTTTGCCCCTCCCCCGTGCCTTCCTTGACCCTGGAAGGTGC
CACTCCCACTGTCCTTTCCTAATAAAATGAGGAAATTGCATCGCATTGTCTGAGTAGGTGTCATTCTATT
CTGGGGGGTGGGGTGGGGCAGGACAGCAAGGGGGAGGATTGGGAAGACAATAGCAGGCATGCTGGGGATG
CGGTGGGCTCTATGGCTTCTGAGGCGGAAAGAACCAGCTGGGGCTCTAGGGGGTATCCCC
[124 nt withheld, positions 2385-2508]
C
[91 nt withheld, positions 2510-2600]
A
[49 nt withheld, positions 2602-2650]
CCTTTGACGTTGGAGTCCACGTTCTTT
[37 nt withheld, positions 2678-2714]
ACCCTATCTCGGTCTATTCTTTTGATTTATAAGGGATTTTGCCGATTTCGGCCTATTGGTTAAAAAATGA
GCTGATTTAACAAAAATTTAACGCGAATTAATTCTGTGGAATGTGTGTCAGTTAGGGTGTGGAAAGTCCC
CAGGCTCCCCAGCAGGCAGAAGTATGCAAAGCATGCATCTCAATTAGTCAGCAACCAGGTGTGGAAAGTC
CCCAGGCTCCCCAGCAGGCAGAAGTATGCAAAGCATGCATCTCAATTAGTCAGCAACCATAGTCCCGCCC
CTAACTCCGCCCATCCCGCCCCTAACTCCGCCCAGTTCCGCCCATTCTCCGCCCCATGGCTGACTAATTT
TTTTTATTTATGCAGAGGCCGAGGCCGCCTCTGCCTCTGAGCTATTCCAGAAGTAGTGAGGAGGCTTTTT
TGGAGGCCTAGGCTTTTGCAAAAAGCTCCCGGGAGCTTGTATATCCATTTTCGGATCTGATCAAGAGACA
GGATGAGGATCGTTTCGCATGATTGAACAAGATGGATTGCACGCAGGTTCTCCGGCCGCTTGGGTGGAGA
GGCTATTCGGCTATGACTGGGCACAACAGACAATCGGCTGCTCTGATGCCGCCGTGTTCCGGCTGTCAGC
GCAGGGGCGCCCGGTTCTTTTTGTCAAGACCGACCTGTCCGGTGCCCTGAATGAACTGCAGGACGAGGCA
GCGCGGCTATCGTGGCTGGCCACGACGGGCGTTCCTTGCGCAGCTGTGCTCGACGTTGTCACTGAAGCGG
GAAGGGACTGGCTGCTATTGGGCGAAGTGCCGGGGCAGGATCTCCTGTCATCTCACCTTGCTCCTGCCGA
GAAAGTATCCATCATGGCTGATGCAATGCGGCGGCTGCATACGCTTGATCCGGCTACCTGCCCATTCGAC
CACCAAGCGAAACATCGCATCGAGCGAGCACGTACTCGGATGGAAGCCGGTCTTGTCGATCAGGATGATC
TGGACGAAGAGCATCAGGGGCTCGCGCCAGCCGAACTGTTCGCCAGGCTCAAGGCGCGCATGCCCGACGG
CGAGGATCTCGTCGTGACCCATGGCGATGCCTGCTTGCCGAATATCATGGTGGAAAATGGCCGCTTTTCT
GGATTCATCGACTGTGGCCGGCTGGGTGTGGCGGACCGCTATCAGGACATAGCGTTGGCTACCCGTGATA
TTGCTGAAGAGCTTGGCGGCGAATGGGCTGACCGCTTCCTCGTGCTTTACGGTATCGCCGCTCCCGATTC
GCAGCGCATCGCCTTCTATCGCCTTCTTGACGAGTTCTTCTGAGCGGGACTCTGGGGTTCGAAATGACCG
ACCAAGCGACGCCCAACCTGCCATCACGAGATTTCGATTCCACCGCCGCCTTCTATGAAAGGTTGGGCTT
CGGAATCGTTTTCCGGGACGCCGGCTGGATGATCCTCCAGCGCGGGGATCTCATGCTGGAGTTCTTCGCC
CACCCCAACTTGTTTATTGCAGCTTATAATGGTTACAAATAAAGCAATAGCATCACAAATTTCACAAATA
AAGCATTTTTTTCACTGCATTCTAGTTGTGGTTTGTCCAAACTCATCAATGTATCTTATCATGTCTGTAT
ACCGTCGACCTCTAGCTAGAGCTTGGCGTAATCATGGTCATAGCTGTTTCCTGTGTGAAATTGTTATCCG
CTCACAATTCCACACAACATACGAGCCGGAAGCATAAAGTGTAAAGCCTGGGGTGCCTAATGAGTGAGCT
AACTCACATTAATTGCGTTGCGCTCACTGCCCGCTTTCCAGTCGGGAAACCTGTCGTGCCAGCTGCATTA
ATGAATCGGCCAACGCGCGGGGAGAGGCGGTTTGCGTATTGGGCGCTCTTCCGCTTCCTCGCTCACTGAC
TCGCTGCGCTCGGTCGTTCGGCTGCGGCGAGCGGTATCAGCTCACTCAAAGGCGGTAATACGGTTATCCA
CAGAATCAGGGGATAACGCAGGAAAGAACATGTGAGCAAAAGGCCAGCAAAAGGCCAGGAACCGTAAAAA
GGCCGCGTTGCTGGCGTTTTTCCATAGGCTCCGCCCCCCTGACGAGCATCACAAAAATCGACGCTCAAGT
CAGAGGTGGCGAAACCCGACAGGACTATAAAGATACCAGGCGTTTCCCCCTGGAAGCTCCCTCGTGCGCT
CTCCTGTTCCGACCCTGCCGCTTACCGGATACCTGTCCGCCTTTCTCCCTTCGGGAAGCGTGGCGCTTTC
TCATAGCTCACGCTGTAGGTATCTCAGTTCGGTGTAGGTCGTTCGCTCCAAGCTGGGCTGTGTGCACGAA
CCCCCCGTTCAGCCCGACCGCTGCGCCTTATCCGGTAACTATCGTCTTGAGTCCAACCCGGTAAGACACG
ACTTATCGCCACTGGCAGCAGCCACTGGTAACAGGATTAGCAGAGCGAGGTATGTAGGCGGTGCTACAGA
GTTCTTGAAGTGGTGGCCTAACTACGGCTACACTAGAAGAACAGTATTTGGTATCTGCGCTCTGCTGAAG
CCAGTTACCTTCGGAAAAAGAGTTGGTAGCTCTTGATCCGGCAAACAAACCACCGCTGGTAGCGGTGGTT
TTTTTGTTTGCAAGCAGCAGATTACGCGCAGAAAAAAAGGATCTCAAGAAGATCCTTTGATCTTTTCTAC
GGGGTCTGACGCTCAGTGGAACGAAAACTCACGTTAAGGGATTTTGGTCATGAGATTATCAAAAAGGATC
TTCACCTAGATCCTTTTAAATTAAAAATGAAGTTTTAAATCAATCTAAAGTATATATGAGTAAACTTGGT
CTGACAGTTACCAATGCTTAATCAGTGAGGCACCTATCTCAGCGATCTGTCTATTTCGTTCATCCATAGT
TGCCTGACTCCCCGTCGTGTAGATAACTACGATACGGGAGGGCTTACCATCTGGCCCCAGTGCTGCAATG
ATACCGCGAGACCCACGCTCACCGGCTCCAGATTTATCAGCAATAAACCAGCCAGCCGGAAGGGCCGAGC
GCAGAAGTGGTCCTGCAACTTTATCCGCCTCCATCCAGTCTATTAATTGTTGCCGGGAAGCTAGAGTAAG
TAGTTCGCCAGTTAATAGTTTGCGCAACGTTGTTGCCATTGCTACAGGCATCGTGGTGTCACGCTCGTCG
TTTGGTATGGCTTCATTCAGCTCCGGTTCCCAACGATCAAGGCGAGTTACATGATCCCCCATGTTGTGCA
AAAAAGCGGTTAGCTCCTTCGGTCCTCCGATCGTTGTCAGAAGTAAGTTGGCCGCAGTGTTATCACTCAT
GGTTATGGCAGCACTGCATAATTCTCTTACTGTCATGCCATCCGTAAGATGCTTTTCTGTGACTGGTGAG
TACTCAACCAAGTCATTCTGAGAATAGTGTATGCGGCGACCGAGTTGCTCTTGCCCGGCGTCAATACGGG
ATAATACCGCGCCACATAGCAGAACTTTAAAAGTGCTCATCATTGGAAAACGTTCTTCGGGGCGAAAACT
CTCAAGGATCTTACCGCTGTTGAGATCCAGTTCGATGTAACCCACTCGTGCACCCAACTGATCTTCAGCA
TCTTTTACTTTCACCAGCGTTTCTGGGTGAGCAAAAACAGGAAGGCAAAATGCCGCAAAAAAGGGAATAA
GGGCGACACGGAAATGTTGAATACTCATACTCTTCCTTTTTCAATATTATTGAAGCATTTATCAGGGTTA
TTGTCTCATGAGCGGATACATATTTGAATGTATTTAGAAAAATAAACAAATAGGGGTTCCGCGCACATTT
CCCCGAAAAGTGCCACCTGACGTC
Features (pLannotate 1.2.2; 20 found; start..end, strand, type, name):
     28..80      -  misc_feature   bom (fragment): basis of mobility region from pBR322
    235..614     +  enhancer       CMV enhancer: human cytomegalovirus immediate early enhancer
    615..818     +  promoter       CMV promoter: human cytomegalovirus (CMV) immediate early promoter
    814..847     +  LTR            5' LTR (truncated) (fragment): truncated 5' long terminal repeat (LTR) from HIV-1
    863..881     +  promoter       T7 promoter: promoter for bacteriophage T7 RNA polymerase
    941..2035    +  CDS            HLA-A (sequence partly withheld): HLAA_HUMAN - Also known as HLAA. Experimental evidence at protein level: Swiss-Prot protein existence level 1. Allele A*74:01: Presents immunodominant HIV-1 epitopes derived from gag-pol (GQMVHQAISPR, QIYPGIKVR) and rev (RQIHSISER), carrying an aliphatic residue at position 2 and Arg anchor residue at the C-terminus. May contribute to viral load control in chronic HIV-1 infection. From Homo sapiens (Human).
   2115..2339    +  polyA_signal   bGH poly(A) signal: bovine growth hormone polyadenylation signal
   2343..2364    +  promoter       SV40 promoter (fragment): SV40 enhancer and early promoter
   2385..2813    +  rep_origin     f1 ori (sequence partly withheld): f1 bacteriophage origin of replication; arrow indicates direction of (+) strand synthesis
   2827..3156    +  promoter       SV40 promoter: SV40 enhancer and early promoter
   3223..4014    +  CDS            neo: KKA2_KLEPN - Also known as kan, nptII. Experimental evidence at protein level: Swiss-Prot protein existence level 1. Resistance to kanamycin, neomycin, paromomycin, ribostamycin, butirosin and gentamicin B. From Klebsiella pneumoniae.
   4038..4196    +  CDS            ble (fragment): BLE_KLEPN - Experimental evidence at protein level: Swiss-Prot protein existence level 1. Binding protein with a strong affinity to the bleomycin family of antibiotics. Binds to CL990; an antimitotic-antibiotic compound. From Klebsiella pneumoniae.
   4191..4312    +  polyA_signal   SV40 poly(A) signal: SV40 polyadenylation signal
   4385..4401    -  protein_bind   lac operator: The lac repressor binds to the lac operator to inhibit transcription in E. coli. This inhibition can be relieved by adding lactose or isopropyl-β-D-thiogalactopyranoside (IPTG). lac repressor encoded by lacI
   4409..4439    -  promoter       lac promoter: promoter for the E. coli lac operon
   4454..4475    -  protein_bind   CAP binding site: CAP binding activates transcription in the presence of cAMP. E. coli catabolite activator protein
   4488..4580    -  CDS            lacI (fragment): lac repressor; lacI; The lac repressor binds to the lac operator to inhibit transcription in E. coli. This inhibition can be relieved by adding lactose or isopropyl-β-D-thiogalactopyranoside (IPTG).
   4763..5351    -  rep_origin     ori: high-copy-number ColE1/pMB1/pBR322/pUC origin of replication
   5522..6382    -  CDS            AmpR: β-lactamase; bla; confers resistance to ampicillin, carbenicillin, and related antibiotics
   6383..6487    -  promoter       AmpR promoter: bla
