[The description below was written by a language model from this plasmid's Addgene catalogue record and pLannotate feature annotations shown in this document.]
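Description:
A*03:02:01 is a mammalian expression plasmid built on the pcDNA-3 backbone that carries the coding sequence of the human HLA class I allele HLA-A*03:02:01, and its stated purpose is to overexpress this allele. The sequenced record is about 6.5 kb. The HLA-A open reading frame, roughly 1.1 kb and cloned between BamHI and EcoRI sites, sits downstream of the human cytomegalovirus immediate-early enhancer and promoter and is followed by the bovine growth hormone polyadenylation signal. This gives a strong constitutive transcription unit in mammalian cells. A T7 promoter lies between the CMV promoter and the insert and could support in vitro transcription or serve as a sequencing primer site. No epitope tag or reporter is annotated on the insert. The allele-specific text attached to the HLA-A feature by the annotation tool is a generic database note about another allele and does not describe this insert. The short "truncated HIV-1 LTR" hit next to the CMV promoter is a small fragment match, not evidence of a lentiviral design.

In bacteria the plasmid replicates from a high-copy ColE1/pUC-type origin and is selected with ampicillin through the β-lactamase gene and its own promoter. An f1 origin is also present and allows production of single-stranded DNA. For mammalian selection, an SV40 early promoter drives the neomycin phosphotransferase gene, terminated by the SV40 poly(A) signal, so stable transfectants can be selected with G418. Residual lac promoter/operator, lacI, ble and bom fragments are backbone remnants. The associated publication concerns a large HLA class I peptidome dataset for epitope prediction, consistent with using the plasmid to express a single defined HLA allele in cells for profiling of its bound peptides.
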