Addgene plasmid #203294: A*03:02:01
Purpose: Overexpress HLA allele
Depositing lab: Derin Keskin & Catherine Wu. Depositing organization: Dana-Farber Cancer Institute. Publication: A large peptidome dataset improves HLA class I epitope prediction across most of the human population. Sarkizova S, Klaeger S, Le PM, Li LW, Oliveira G, Keshishian H, Hartigan CR, Zhang W, Braun DA, Ligon KL, Bachireddy P, Zervantonakis IK, Rosenbluth JM, Ouspenskaia T, Law T, Justesen S, Stevens J, Lane WJ, Eisenhaure T, Lan Zhang G, Clauser KR, Hacohen N, Carr SA, Wu CJ, Keskin DB. Nat Biotechnol. 2020 Feb;38(2):199-209. doi: 10.1038/s41587-019-0322-9. Epub 2019 Dec 16. PubMed 31844290.
Backbone
  Vector backbone: pcDNA-3
  Vector type: Mammalian Expression
Growth in bacteria
  Bacterial resistance: Ampicillin, 100 μg/mL
  Growth temperature: 37°C
  Growth strain: NEB Stable
  Copy number: High Copy
Gene/Insert
  Gene/Insert name: A*03:02:01
  Species: H. sapiens (human)
  Entrez Gene: HLA-A (a.k.a. HLAA)
  Cloning method: Restriction Enzyme; 5′ cloning site BamHI (unknown if destroyed); 3′ cloning site EcoRI (unknown if destroyed)
  Sequencing primers: 5′ unknown
Terms and licenses: Academic/Nonprofit Terms; Industry Terms: Not Available to Industry
Depositor comments: Shortname from TIGL: K63
How to cite: A*03:02:01 was a gift from Derin Keskin & Catherine Wu (Addgene plasmid # 203294 ; http://n2t.net/addgene:203294 ; RRID:Addgene_203294)
