>Addgene plasmid #203294 | A*03:02:01 | depositor partial sequence | sequence record 394220 | HLA:HLA00040 A*03:02:01 1098 bp (K63)
ATGGCCGTCATGGCGCCCCGAACCCTCCTCCTGCTACTCTCGGGGGCCCTGGCCCTGACCCAGACCTGGG
CG
[822 nt withheld, positions 73-894]
GAGCTGTCTTCCCAGCCCACCATCCCCATCGTGGGCATCATTGCTGGCCTGGTTCTCCTTGGAGCTGTGA
TCACTGGAGCTGTGGTCGCTGCCGTGATGTGGAGGAGGAAGAGCTCAGATAGAAAAGGAGGGAGTTACAC
TCAGGCTGCAAGCAGTGACAGTGCCCAGGGCTCTGATGTGTCCCTCACAGCTTGTAAAGTGTGA
